Addgene plasmid #117660: pPICZ-pre-pro-alphaf(I)-E2-Crimson
Purpose: Test intracellular localisation of E2-Crimson and study the secretion efficiency
Depositing lab: Pau Ferrer & Benjamin Glick. Depositing organization: University of Chicago. Publication: An improved secretion signal enhances the secretion of model proteins from Pichia pastoris. Barrero JJ, Casler JC, Valero F, Ferrer P, Glick BS. Microb Cell Fact. 2018 Oct 12;17(1):161. doi: 10.1186/s12934-018-1009-5. PubMed 30314480.
Backbone
  Vector backbone: pPICZalpha
  Vector type: Yeast Expression
Growth in bacteria
  Bacterial resistance: Bleocin (Zeocin), 50 μg/mL
  Growth temperature: 37°C
  Growth strain: DH5alpha
  Copy number: Unknown
Gene/Insert
  Gene/Insert name: pre-pro-alphaf(I)-E2-Crimson
  Mutation: This plasmid encodes the fluorescent protein E2-Crimson together with the mating alpha factor secretion signal from Saccharomyces cerevisiae commonly seen in plasmid from Invitrogen. This secretion signal variant has Ser at position 42 and a trio of point mutations that create an XhoI restriction site while changing Asp83 to Glu in comparison with the native signal sequence.
  Promoter: pAOX1
  Cloning method: Gibson Cloning
Terms and licenses: Academic/Nonprofit Terms; Industry Terms: Not Available to Industry
Depositor comments: Integration plasmid in the pAOX1 locus.
How to cite: pPICZ-pre-pro-alphaf(I)-E2-Crimson was a gift from Pau Ferrer & Benjamin Glick (Addgene plasmid # 117660 ; http://n2t.net/addgene:117660 ; RRID:Addgene_117660)
