[The description below was written by a language model from this plasmid's Addgene catalogue record and pLannotate feature annotations shown in this document.]
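Description:
pPICZ-pre-pro-alphaf(I)-E2-Crimson is a yeast expression plasmid of about 4.1 kb built on the pPICZalpha backbone and intended for use in Pichia pastoris. It carries no yeast replication origin; according to the depositor it is an integration plasmid targeted to the AOX1 promoter locus. In E. coli it is maintained through a high-copy ColE1/pUC-type origin. A single Sh ble (BleoR) gene provides Zeocin selection in both hosts. This works because the gene sits behind tandem promoters, the S. cerevisiae TEF1 promoter for expression in yeast and the synthetic EM7 promoter for expression in bacteria, and it is followed by the CYC1 terminator.

The expression cassette is driven by the methanol-inducible AOX1 promoter and closed by the AOX1 terminator. It encodes the pre-pro secretion signal of S. cerevisiae mating alpha-factor fused directly upstream of E2-Crimson, a far-red tetrameric DsRed derivative. The signal directs the fusion into the secretory pathway. The pro region is then removed by Kex2 cleavage after the dibasic site, and the Glu-Ala dipeptides are trimmed by a dipeptidyl aminopeptidase. The "(I)" version is the variant commonly found in commercial Invitrogen vectors. It has Ser at position 42 and three point mutations that create an XhoI site while changing Asp83 to Glu relative to the native sequence. The insert was assembled by Gibson cloning.

The stated purpose is to examine the intracellular localisation of E2-Crimson and to measure its secretion efficiency. The associated work concerns improving secretion signals for model proteins in P. pastoris.
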