Features (pLannotate 1.2.2; 9 found; start..end, strand, type, name):
      2..940     +  promoter       AOX1 promoter: Pichia pastoris AOX1; inducible promoter, regulated by methanol
    941..1207    +  CDS            α-factor secretion signal: N-terminal secretion signal from S. cerevisiae alpha-factor; MFα1; Cleavage by the Kex2 protease occurs after the dibasic KR sequence. The EA dipeptides are then removed by dipeptidyl aminopeptidase A.
   1208..1882    +  CDS            E2-Crimson: far-red noncytotoxic tetrameric variant of DsRed fluorescent protein (Strack et al., 2009) mammalian codon-optimized
   1883..2129    +  terminator     AOX1 terminator: Pichia pastoris AOX1; transcription terminator for AOX1
   2150..2557    +  promoter       TEF1 promoter: S. cerevisiae TEF1; promoter for EF-1α
   2564..2611    +  promoter       EM7 promoter: synthetic bacterial promoter&nbsp
   2630..3004    +  CDS            BleoR: antibiotic-binding protein; Sh ble from Streptoalloteichus hindustanus; confers resistance to bleomycin, phleomycin, and Zeocin™
   3070..3317    +  terminator     CYC1 terminator: S. cerevisiae CYC1; transcription terminator for CYC1
   3392..3980    -  rep_origin     ori: high-copy-number ColE1/pMB1/pBR322/pUC origin of replication
>Addgene plasmid #117660 | pPICZ-pre-pro-alphaf(I)-E2-Crimson | addgene full sequence | sequence record 231071 | Addgene NGS Result
AGATCTAACATCCAAAGACGAAAGGTTGAATGAAACCTTTTTGCCATCCGACATCCACAGGTCCATTCTC
ACACATAAGTGCCAAACGCAACAGGAGGGGATACACTAGCAGCAGACCGTTGCAAACGCAGGACCTCCAC
TCCTCTTCTCCTCAACACCCACTTTTGCCATCGAAAAACCAGCCCAGTTATTGGGCTTGATTGGAGCTCG
CTCATTCCAATTCCTTCTATTAGGCTACTAACACCATGACTTTATTAGCCTGTCTATCCTGGCCCCCCTG
GCGAGGTTCATGTTTGTTTATTTCCGAATGCAACAAGCTCCGCATTACACCCGAACATCACTCCAGATGA
GGGCTTTCTGAGTGTGGGGTCAAATAGTTTCATGTTCCCCAAATGGCCCAAAACTGACAGTTTAAACGCT
GTCTTGGAACCTAATATGACAAAAGCGTGATCTCATCCAAGATGAACTAAGTTTGGTTCGTTGAAATGCT
AACGGCCAGTTGGTCAAAAAGAAACTTCCAAAAGTCGGCATACCGTTTGTCTTGTTTGGTATTGATTGAC
GAATGCTCAAAAATAATCTCATTAATGCTTAGCGCAGTCTCTCTATCGCTTCTGAACCCCGGTGCACCTG
TGCCGAAACGCAAATGGGGAAACACCCGCTTTTTGGATGATTATGCATTGTCTCCACATTGTATGCTTCC
AAGATTCTGGTGGGAATACTGCTGATAGCCTAACGTTCATGATCAAAATTTAACTGTTCTAACCCCTACT
TGACAGCAATATATAAACAGAAGGAAGCTGCCCTGTCTTAAACCTTTTTTTTTATCATCATTATTAGCTT
ACTTTCATAATTGCGACTGGTTCCAATTGACAAGCTTTTGATTTTAACGACTTTTAACGACAACTTGAGA
AGATCAAAAAACAACTAATTATTCGAAACGATGAGATTTCCTTCAATTTTTACTGCTGTTTTATTCGCAG
CATCCTCCGCATTAGCTGCTCCAGTCAACACTACAACAGAAGATGAAACGGCACAAATTCCGGCTGAAGC
TGTCATCGGTTACTCAGATTTAGAAGGGGATTTCGATGTTGCTGTTTTGCCATTTTCCAACAGCACAAAT
AACGGGTTATTGTTTATAAATACTACTATTGCCAGCATTGCTGCTAAAGAAGAAGGGGTATCTCTCGAGA
AAAGAGAGGCTGAAGCTGATAGCACTGAGAACGTCATCAAGCCCTTCATGCGCTTCAAGGTGCACATGGA
GGGCTCCGTGAACGGCCACGAGTTCGAGATCGAGGGCGTGGGCGAGGGCAAGCCCTACGAGGGCACCCAG
ACCGCCAAGCTGCAAGTGACCAAGGGCGGCCCCCTGCCCTTCGCCTGGGACATCCTGTCCCCCCAGTTCT
TCTACGGCTCCAAGGCGTACATCAAGCACCCCGCCGACATCCCCGACTACCTCAAGCAGTCCTTCCCCGA
GGGCTTCAAGTGGGAGCGCGTGATGAACTTCGAGGACGGCGGCGTGGTGACCGTGACCCAGGACTCCTCC
CTGCAGGACGGCACCCTCATCTACCACGTGAAGTTCATCGGCGTGAACTTCCCCTCCGACGGCCCCGTAA
TGCAGAAGAAGACTCTGGGCTGGGAGCCCTCCACTGAGCGCAACTACCCCCGCGACGGCGTGCTGAAGGG
CGAGAACCACATGGCGCTGAAGCTGAAGGGCGGCGGCCACTACCTGTGTGAGTTCAAGTCCATCTACATG
GCCAAGAAGCCCGTGAAGCTGCCCGGCTACCACTACGTGGACTACAAGCTCGACATCACCTCCCACAACG
AGGACTACACCGTGGTGGAGCAGTACGAGCGCGCCGAGGCCCGCCACCACCTGTTCCAGTAGTCAAGAGG
ATGTCAGAATGCCATTTGCCTGAGAGATGCAGGCTTCATTTTTGATACTTTTTTATTTGTAACCTATATA
GTATAGGATTTTTTTTGTCATTTTGTTTCTTCTCGTACGAGCTTGCTCCTGATCAGCCTATCTCGCAGCT
GATGAATATCTTGTGGTAGGGGTTTGGGAAAATCATTCGAGTTTGATGTTTTTCTTGGTATTTCCCACTC
CTCTTCAGAGTACAGAAGATTAAGTGAGACCTTCGTTTGTGCGGATCCCCCACACACCATAGCTTCAAAA
TGTTTCTACTCCTTTTTTACTCTTCCAGATTTTCTCGGACTCCGCGCATCGCCGTACCACTTCAAAACAC
CCAAGCACAGCATACTAAATTTCCCCTCTTTCTTCCTCTAGGGTGTCGTTAATTACCCGTACTAAAGGTT
TGGAAAAGAAAAAAGAGACCGCCTCGTTTCTTTTTCTTCGTCGAAAAAGGCAATAAAAATTTTTATCACG
TTTCTTTTTCTTGAAAATTTTTTTTTTTGATTTTTTTCTCTTTCGATGACCTCCCATTGATATTTAAGTT
AATAAACGGTCTTCAATTTCTCAAGTTTCAGTTTCATTTTTCTTGTTCTATTACAACTTTTTTTACTTCT
TGCTCATTAGAAAGAAAGCATAGCAATCTAATCTAAGGGCGGTGTTGACAATTAATCATCGGCATAGTAT
ATCGGCATAGTATAATACGACAAGGTGAGGAACTAAACCATGGCCAAGTTGACCAGTGCCGTTCCGGTGC
TCACCGCGCGCGACGTCGCCGGAGCGGTCGAGTTCTGGACCGACCGGCTCGGGTTCTCCCGGGACTTCGT
GGAGGACGACTTCGCCGGTGTGGTCCGGGACGACGTGACCCTGTTCATCAGCGCGGTCCAGGACCAGGTG
GTGCCGGACAACACCCTGGCCTGGGTGTGGGTGCGCGGCCTGGACGAGCTGTACGCCGAGTGGTCGGAGG
TCGTGTCCACGAACTTCCGGGACGCCTCCGGGCCGGCCATGACCGAGATCGGCGAGCAGCCGTGGGGGCG
GGAGTTCGCCCTGCGCGACCCGGCCGGCAACTGCGTGCACTTCGTGGCCGAGGAGCAGGACTGACACGTC
CGACGCGGCCCGACGGGTCCGAGGCCTCGGAGATCCGTCCCCCTTTTCCTTTGTCGATATCATGTAATTA
GTTATGTCACGCTTACATTCACGCCCTCCCCCCACATCCGCTCTAACCGAAAAGGAAGGAGTTAGACAAC
CTGAAGTCTAGGTCCCTATTTATTTTTTTATAGTTATGTTAGTATTAAGAACGTTATTTATATTTCAAAT
TTTTCTTTTTTTTCTGTACAGACGCGTGTACGCATGTAACATTATACTGAAAACCTTGCTTGAGAAGGTT
TTGGGACGCTCGAAGGCTTTAATTTGCAAGCTGGAGACCAACATGTGAGCAAAAGGCCAGCAAAAGGCCA
GGAACCGTAAAAAGGCCGCGTTGCTGGCGTTTTTCCATAGGCTCCGCCCCCCTGACGAGCATCACAAAAA
TCGACGCTCAAGTCAGAGGTGGCGAAACCCGACAGGACTATAAAGATACCAGGCGTTTCCCCCTGGAAGC
TCCCTCGTGCGCTCTCCTGTTCCGACCCTGCCGCTTACCGGATACCTGTCCGCCTTTCTCCCTTCGGGAA
GCGTGGCGCTTTCTCATAGCTCACGCTGTAGGTATCTCAGTTCGGTGTAGGTCGTTCGCTCCAAGCTGGG
CTGTGTGCACGAACCCCCCGTTCAGCCCGACCGCTGCGCCTTATCCGGTAACTATCGTCTTGAGTCCAAC
CCGGTAAGACACGACTTATCGCCACTGGCAGCAGCCACTGGTAACAGGATTAGCAGAGCGAGGTATGTAG
GCGGTGCTACAGAGTTCTTGAAGTGGTGGCCTAACTACGGCTACACTAGAAGAACAGTATTTGGTATCTG
CGCTCTGCTGAAGCCAGTTACCTTCGGAAAAAGAGTTGGTAGCTCTTGATCCGGCAAACAAACCACCGCT
GGTAGCGGTGGTTTTTTTGTTTGCAAGCAGCAGATTACGCGCAGAAAAAAAGGATCTCAAGAAGATCCTT
TGATCTTTTCTACGGGGTCTGACGCTCAGTGGAACGAAAACTCACGTTAAGGGATTTTGGTCATGAGATC
